>Addgene plasmid #133771 | pcDNA3-6XHis-human SUMO 2 | addgene full sequence | sequence record 265948 | Addgene NGS Result
GACGGATCGGGAGATCTCCCGATCCCCTATGGTGCACTCTCAGTACAATCTGCTCTGATGCCGCATAGTT
AAGCCAGTATCTGCTCCCTGCTTGTGTGTTGGAGGTCGCTGAGTAGTGCGCGAGCAAAATTTAAGCTACA
ACAAGGCAAGGCTTGACCGACAATTGCATGAAGAATCTGCTTAGGGTTAGGCGTTTTGCGCTGCTTCGCG
ATGTACGGGCCAGATATACGCGTTGACATTGATTATTGACTAGTTATTAATAGTAATCAATTACGGGGTC
ATTAGTTCATAGCCCATATATGGAGTTCCGCGTTACATAACTTACGGTAAATGGCCCGCCTGGCTGACCG
CCCAACGACCCCCGCCCATTGACGTCAATAATGACGTATGTTCCCATAGTAACGCCAATAGGGACTTTCC
ATTGACGTCAATGGGTGGAGTATTTACGGTAAACTGCCCACTTGGCAGTACATCAAGTGTATCATATGCC
AAGTACGCCCCCTATTGACGTCAATGACGGTAAATGGCCCGCCTGGCATTATGCCCAGTACATGACCTTA
TGGGACTTTCCTACTTGGCAGTACATCTACGTATTAGTCATCGCTATTACCATGGTGATGCGGTTTTGGC
AGTACATCAATGGGCGTGGATAGCGGTTTGACTCACGGGGATTTCCAAGTCTCCACCCCATTGACGTCAA
TGGGAGTTTGTTTTGGCACCAAAATCAACGGGACTTTCCAAAATGTCGTAACAACTCCGCCCCATTGACG
CAAATGGGCGGTAGGCGTGTACGGTGGGAGGTCTATATAAGCAGAGCTCTCTGGCTAACTAGAGAACCCA
CTGCTTACTGGCTTATCGAAATTAATACGACTCACTATAGGGAGACCCAAGCTTGGTACCGCCACCATGG
CTCATCATCATCATCATCATGGTGGATCCGCCGACGAAAAGCCCAAGGAAGGAGTCAAGACTGAGAACAA
CGATCATATTAATTTGAAGGTGGCGGGGCAGGATGGTTCTGTGGTGCAGTTTAAGATTAAGAGGCATACA
CCACTTAGTAAACTAATGAAAGCCTATTGTGAACGACAGGGATTGTCAATGAGGCAGATCAGATTCCGAT
TTGACGGGCAACCAATCAATGAAACAGACACACCTGCACAGTTGGAAATGGAGGATGAAGATACAATTGA
TGTGTTCCAACAGCAGACGGGAGGTTAGCTCGAGCATGCATCTAGAGGGCCCTATTCTATAGTGTCACCT
AAATGCTAGAGCTCGCTGATCAGCCTCGACTGTGCCTTCTAGTTGCCAGCCATCTGTTGTTTGCCCCTCC
CCCGTGCCTTCCTTGACCCTGGAAGGTGCCACTCCCACTGTCCTTTCCTAATAAAATGAGGAAATTGCAT
CGCATTGTCTGAGTAGGTGTCATTCTATTCTGGGGGGTGGGGTGGGGCAGGACAGCAAGGGGGAGGATTG
GGAAGACAATAGCAGGCATGCTGGGGATGCGGTGGGCTCTATGGCTTCTGAGGCGGAAAGAACCAGCTGG
GGCTCTAGGGGGTATCCCC
[124 nt withheld, positions 1560-1683]
C
[91 nt withheld, positions 1685-1775]
A
[49 nt withheld, positions 1777-1825]
CCTTTGACGTTGGAGTCCACGTTCTTT
[37 nt withheld, positions 1853-1889]
ACCCTATCTCGGTCTATTCTTTTGATTTATAAGGGATTTTGCCGATTTCGGCCTATTGGTTAAAAAATGA
GCTGATTTAACAAAAATTTAACGCGAATTAATTCTGTGGAATGTGTGTCAGTTAGGGTGTGGAAAGTCCC
CAGGCTCCCCAGCAGGCAGAAGTATGCAAAGCATGCATCTCAATTAGTCAGCAACCAGGTGTGGAAAGTC
CCCAGGCTCCCCAGCAGGCAGAAGTATGCAAAGCATGCATCTCAATTAGTCAGCAACCATAGTCCCGCCC
CTAACTCCGCCCATCCCGCCCCTAACTCCGCCCAGTTCCGCCCATTCTCCGCCCCATGGCTGACTAATTT
TTTTTATTTATGCAGAGGCCGAGGCCGCCTCTGCCTCTGAGCTATTCCAGAAGTAGTGAGGAGGCTTTTT
TGGAGGCCTAGGCTTTTGCAAAAAGCTCCCGGGAGCTTGTATATCCATTTTCGGATCTGATCAAGAGACA
GGATGAGGATCGTTTCGCATGATTGAACAAGATGGATTGCACGCAGGTTCTCCGGCCGCTTGGGTGGAGA
GGCTATTCGGCTATGACTGGGCACAACAGACAATCGGCTGCTCTGATGCCGCCGTGTTCCGGCTGTCAGC
GCAGGGGCGCCCGGTTCTTTTTGTCAAGACCGACCTGTCCGGTGCCCTGAATGAACTGCAGGACGAGGCA
GCGCGGCTATCGTGGCTGGCCACGACGGGCGTTCCTTGCGCAGCTGTGCTCGACGTTGTCACTGAAGCGG
GAAGGGACTGGCTGCTATTGGGCGAAGTGCCGGGGCAGGATCTCCTGTCATCTCACCTTGCTCCTGCCGA
GAAAGTATCCATCATGGCTGATGCAATGCGGCGGCTGCATACGCTTGATCCGGCTACCTGCCCATTCGAC
CACCAAGCGAAACATCGCATCGAGCGAGCACGTACTCGGATGGAAGCCGGTCTTGTCGATCAGGATGATC
TGGACGAAGAGCATCAGGGGCTCGCGCCAGCCGAACTGTTCGCCAGGCTCAAGGCGCGCATGCCCGACGG
CGAGGATCTCGTCGTGACCCATGGCGATGCCTGCTTGCCGAATATCATGGTGGAAAATGGCCGCTTTTCT
GGATTCATCGACTGTGGCCGGCTGGGTGTGGCGGACCGCTATCAGGACATAGCGTTGGCTACCCGTGATA
TTGCTGAAGAGCTTGGCGGCGAATGGGCTGACCGCTTCCTCGTGCTTTACGGTATCGCCGCTCCCGATTC
GCAGCGCATCGCCTTCTATCGCCTTCTTGACGAGTTCTTCTGAGCGGGACTCTGGGGTTCGAAATGACCG
ACCAAGCGACGCCCAACCTGCCATCACGAGATTTCGATTCCACCGCCGCCTTCTATGAAAGGTTGGGCTT
CGGAATCGTTTTCCGGGACGCCGGCTGGATGATCCTCCAGCGCGGGGATCTCATGCTGGAGTTCTTCGCC
CACCCCAACTTGTTTATTGCAGCTTATAATGGTTACAAATAAAGCAATAGCATCACAAATTTCACAAATA
AAGCATTTTTTTCACTGCATTCTAGTTGTGGTTTGTCCAAACTCATCAATGTATCTTATCATGTCTGTAT
ACCGTCGACCTCTAGCTAGAGCTTGGCGTAATCATGGTCATAGCTGTTTCCTGTGTGAAATTGTTATCCG
CTCACAATTCCACACAACATACGAGCCGGAAGCATAAAGTGTAAAGCCTGGGGTGCCTAATGAGTGAGCT
AACTCACATTAATTGCGTTGCGCTCACTGCCCGCTTTCCAGTCGGGAAACCTGTCGTGCCAGCTGCATTA
ATGAATCGGCCAACGCGCGGGGAGAGGCGGTTTGCGTATTGGGCGCTCTTCCGCTTCCTCGCTCACTGAC
TCGCTGCGCTCGGTCGTTCGGCTGCGGCGAGCGGTATCAGCTCACTCAAAGGCGGTAATACGGTTATCCA
CAGAATCAGGGGATAACGCAGGAAAGAACATGTGAGCAAAAGGCCAGCAAAAGGCCAGGAACCGTAAAAA
GGCCGCGTTGCTGGCGTTTTTCCATAGGCTCCGCCCCCCTGACGAGCATCACAAAAATCGACGCTCAAGT
CAGAGGTGGCGAAACCCGACAGGACTATAAAGATACCAGGCGTTTCCCCCTGGAAGCTCCCTCGTGCGCT
CTCCTGTTCCGACCCTGCCGCTTACCGGATACCTGTCCGCCTTTCTCCCTTCGGGAAGCGTGGCGCTTTC
TCATAGCTCACGCTGTAGGTATCTCAGTTCGGTGTAGGTCGTTCGCTCCAAGCTGGGCTGTGTGCACGAA
CCCCCCGTTCAGCCCGACCGCTGCGCCTTATCCGGTAACTATCGTCTTGAGTCCAACCCGGTAAGACACG
ACTTATCGCCACTGGCAGCAGCCACTGGTAACAGGATTAGCAGAGCGAGGTATGTAGGCGGTGCTACAGA
GTTCTTGAAGTGGTGGCCTAACTACGGCTACACTAGAAGAACAGTATTTGGTATCTGCGCTCTGCTGAAG
CCAGTTACCTTCGGAAAAAGAGTTGGTAGCTCTTGATCCGGCAAACAAACCACCGCTGGTAGCGGTGGTT
TTTTTGTTTGCAAGCAGCAGATTACGCGCAGAAAAAAAGGATCTCAAGAAGATCCTTTGATCTTTTCTAC
GGGGTCTGACGCTCAGTGGAACGAAAACTCACGTTAAGGGATTTTGGTCATGAGATTATCAAAAAGGATC
TTCACCTAGATCCTTTTAAATTAAAAATGAAGTTTTAAATCAATCTAAAGTATATATGAGTAAACTTGGT
CTGACAGTTACCAATGCTTAATCAGTGAGGCACCTATCTCAGCGATCTGTCTATTTCGTTCATCCATAGT
TGCCTGACTCCCCGTCGTGTAGATAACTACGATACGGGAGGGCTTACCATCTGGCCCCAGTGCTGCAATG
ATACCGCGAGACCCACGCTCACCGGCTCCAGATTTATCAGCAATAAACCAGCCAGCCGGAAGGGCCGAGC
GCAGAAGTGGTCCTGCAACTTTATCCGCCTCCATCCAGTCTATTAATTGTTGCCGGGAAGCTAGAGTAAG
TAGTTCGCCAGTTAATAGTTTGCGCAACGTTGTTGCCATTGCTACAGGCATCGTGGTGTCACGCTCGTCG
TTTGGTATGGCTTCATTCAGCTCCGGTTCCCAACGATCAAGGCGAGTTACATGATCCCCCATGTTGTGCA
AAAAAGCGGTTAGCTCCTTCGGTCCTCCGATCGTTGTCAGAAGTAAGTTGGCCGCAGTGTTATCACTCAT
GGTTATGGCAGCACTGCATAATTCTCTTACTGTCATGCCATCCGTAAGATGCTTTTCTGTGACTGGTGAG
TACTCAACCAAGTCATTCTGAGAATAGTGTATGCGGCGACCGAGTTGCTCTTGCCCGGCGTCAATACGGG
ATAATACCGCGCCACATAGCAGAACTTTAAAAGTGCTCATCATTGGAAAACGTTCTTCGGGGCGAAAACT
CTCAAGGATCTTACCGCTGTTGAGATCCAGTTCGATGTAACCCACTCGTGCACCCAACTGATCTTCAGCA
TCTTTTACTTTCACCAGCGTTTCTGGGTGAGCAAAAACAGGAAGGCAAAATGCCGCAAAAAAGGGAATAA
GGGCGACACGGAAATGTTGAATACTCATACTCTTCCTTTTTCAATATTATTGAAGCATTTATCAGGGTTA
TTGTCTCATGAGCGGATACATATTTGAATGTATTTAGAAAAATAAACAAATAGGGGTTCCGCGCACATTT
CCCCGAAAAGTGCCACCTGACGTC
Features (pLannotate 1.2.2; 22 found; start..end, strand, type, name):
     28..80      -  misc_feature   bom (fragment): basis of mobility region from pBR322
    235..614     +  enhancer       CMV enhancer: human cytomegalovirus immediate early enhancer
    615..818     +  promoter       CMV promoter: human cytomegalovirus (CMV) immediate early promoter
    814..847     +  LTR            5' LTR (truncated) (fragment): truncated 5' long terminal repeat (LTR) from HIV-1
    863..881     +  promoter       T7 promoter: promoter for bacteriophage T7 RNA polymerase
    913..934     +  CDS            capTEV™ (fragment): composite tag for in vivo biotinylation, TEV protease cleavage, and 6xHis tagging
    940..1215    +  CDS            SUMO2: human small ubiquitin-related modifier 2
   1246..1264    -  promoter       SP6 promoter: promoter for bacteriophage SP6 RNA polymerase
   1290..1514    +  polyA_signal   bGH poly(A) signal: bovine growth hormone polyadenylation signal
   1518..1539    +  promoter       SV40 promoter (fragment): SV40 enhancer and early promoter
   1560..1988    +  rep_origin     f1 ori (sequence partly withheld): f1 bacteriophage origin of replication; arrow indicates direction of (+) strand synthesis
   2002..2331    +  promoter       SV40 promoter: SV40 enhancer and early promoter
   2398..3189    +  CDS            neo: KKA2_KLEPN - Also known as kan, nptII. Experimental evidence at protein level: Swiss-Prot protein existence level 1. Resistance to kanamycin, neomycin, paromomycin, ribostamycin, butirosin and gentamicin B. From Klebsiella pneumoniae.
   3213..3371    +  CDS            ble (fragment): BLE_KLEPN - Experimental evidence at protein level: Swiss-Prot protein existence level 1. Binding protein with a strong affinity to the bleomycin family of antibiotics. Binds to CL990; an antimitotic-antibiotic compound. From Klebsiella pneumoniae.
   3366..3487    +  polyA_signal   SV40 poly(A) signal: SV40 polyadenylation signal
   3560..3576    -  protein_bind   lac operator: The lac repressor binds to the lac operator to inhibit transcription in E. coli. This inhibition can be relieved by adding lactose or isopropyl-β-D-thiogalactopyranoside (IPTG). lac repressor encoded by lacI
   3584..3614    -  promoter       lac promoter: promoter for the E. coli lac operon
   3629..3650    -  protein_bind   CAP binding site: CAP binding activates transcription in the presence of cAMP. E. coli catabolite activator protein
   3663..3755    -  CDS            lacI (fragment): lac repressor; lacI; The lac repressor binds to the lac operator to inhibit transcription in E. coli. This inhibition can be relieved by adding lactose or isopropyl-β-D-thiogalactopyranoside (IPTG).
   3938..4526    -  rep_origin     ori: high-copy-number ColE1/pMB1/pBR322/pUC origin of replication
   4697..5557    -  CDS            AmpR: β-lactamase; bla; confers resistance to ampicillin, carbenicillin, and related antibiotics
   5558..5662    -  promoter       AmpR promoter: bla
