[The description below was written by a language model from this plasmid's Addgene catalogue record and pLannotate feature annotations shown in this document.]
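Description:
pcDNA3-6XHis-human SUMO 2 is a mammalian expression plasmid built on the Invitrogen pcDNA3 backbone and designed to produce human SUMO2 (small ubiquitin-related modifier 2) carrying an N-terminal 6xHis tag. It is propagated in E. coli from a high-copy ColE1/pUC-type origin under ampicillin selection (AmpR, β-lactamase, driven by its own bla promoter). It also carries an f1 phage origin, a standard backbone element that allows single-stranded DNA production. For stable selection in mammalian cells, an SV40 enhancer/early promoter drives the neomycin phosphotransferase gene, followed by an SV40 polyadenylation signal, which confers G418 resistance.

The expression cassette consists of the human cytomegalovirus immediate early enhancer and promoter, the tagged SUMO2 open reading frame cloned between retained KpnI and XhoI sites, and the bovine growth hormone polyadenylation signal. The short feature that the automated annotation labels as a capTEV fragment lies immediately upstream of the SUMO2 coding sequence. It most likely corresponds to the hexahistidine stretch rather than a full composite tag. T7 and SP6 phage promoters flank the insert, which in principle allows in vitro transcription in either orientation. Several other small annotated fragments (a truncated HIV-1 LTR piece, a ble fragment, lac promoter/operator and lacI remnants, and a bom fragment) appear to be backbone remnants or annotation matches with no evident functional role.

The stated purpose is to express 6xHis-SUMO2 protein. A His-tagged SUMO of this kind is typically transfected into mammalian cells so that SUMO-conjugated proteins can be recovered by metal-affinity purification. This fits the associated publication's study of sumoylation induced by the Arf tumor suppressor.
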