Addgene plasmid #133771: pcDNA3-6XHis-human SUMO 2
Purpose: express 6Xhis- SUMO 2 protein
Depositing lab: Martine Roussel. Depositing organization: St. Jude Children's Research Hospital. Publication: Sumoylation induced by the Arf tumor suppressor: a p53-independent function. Tago K, Chiocca S, Sherr CJ. Proc Natl Acad Sci U S A. 2005 May 24. 102(21):7689-94. 10.1073/pnas.0502978102 PubMed 15897463.
Backbone
  Vector backbone: pcDNA 3
  Backbone manufacturer: Invitrogen
  Backbone size w/o insert (bp): 5446
  Vector type: Mammalian Expression
  Selectable markers: Neomycin (select with G418)
Growth in bacteria
  Bacterial resistance: Ampicillin, 100 μg/mL
  Growth temperature: 37°C
  Growth strain: DH5alpha
  Copy number: High Copy
Gene/Insert
  Gene/Insert name: SUMO 2 (alt name: BC107853)
  Species: H. sapiens (human)
  Insert size (bp): 312
  Entrez Gene: SUMO2 (a.k.a. HSMT3, SMT3B, SMT3H2, SUMO3, Smt3A)
  Promoter: CMV
  Tag / fusion protein: 6XHis (N terminal on insert)
  Cloning method: Restriction Enzyme; 5′ cloning site KpnI (not destroyed); 3′ cloning site XhoI (not destroyed)
  Sequencing primers: 5′ CMV Prom Forw; 3′ BGH Rev
Terms and licenses: Academic/Nonprofit Terms; Industry Terms: Not Available to Industry
How to cite: pcDNA3-6XHis-human SUMO 2 was a gift from Martine Roussel (Addgene plasmid # 133771 ; http://n2t.net/addgene:133771 ; RRID:Addgene_133771)
