>Addgene plasmid #133771 | pcDNA3-6XHis-human SUMO 2 | depositor partial sequence | sequence record 257072 | 6XHIS-hSUMO2
ATGGCTCATCATCATCATCATCATGGTGGATCCGCCGACGAAAAGCCCAAGGAAGGAGTCAAGACTGAGA
ACAACGATCATATTAATTTGAAGGTGGCGGGGCAGGATGGTTCTGTGGTGCAGTTTAAGATTAAGAGGCA
TACACCACTTAGTAAACTAATGAAAGCCTATTGTGAACGACAGGGATTGTCAATGAGGCAGATCAGATTC
CGATTTGACGGGCAACCAATCAATGAAACAGACACACCTGCACAGTTGGAAATGGAGGATGAAGATACAA
TTGATGTGTTCCAACAGCAGACGGGAGGTTAG
